Addgene plasmid #168046: pET28a-anticalin (E143amb)-His
Purpose: Expresses anticalin targeting CTLA-4 with the codon encoding E143 changed to amber codon (TAG).
Depositing lab: Michael Nash. Depositing organization: University of Basel. Publication: Mapping Mechanostable Pulling Geometries of a Therapeutic Anticalin/CTLA-4 Protein Complex. Liu Z, Moreira RA, Dujmovic A, Liu H, Yang B, Poma AB, Nash MA. Nano Lett. 2022 Jan 12;22(1):179-187. doi: 10.1021/acs.nanolett.1c03584. Epub 2021 Dec 17. PubMed 34918516.
Backbone
  Vector backbone: pET28a
  Backbone size w/o insert (bp): 5222
  Total vector size (bp): 5792
  Vector type: Bacterial Expression
Growth in bacteria
  Bacterial resistance: Kanamycin, 50 μg/mL
  Growth temperature: 37°C
  Growth strain: DH5alpha
  Copy number: Low Copy
Gene/Insert
  Gene/Insert name: Anticalin
  Species: H. sapiens (human)
  Insert size (bp): 570
  Mutation: Glu 143 was mutated to amber codon (TAG)
  Promoter: T7 promoter
  Tag / fusion protein: 6x Histag (C terminal on insert)
  Cloning method: Gibson Cloning
  Sequencing primers: 5′ T7 promoter; 3′ T7 terminator
Terms and licenses: Academic/Nonprofit Terms; Industry Terms: Not Available to Industry
How to cite: pET28a-anticalin (E143amb)-His was a gift from Michael Nash (Addgene plasmid # 168046 ; http://n2t.net/addgene:168046 ; RRID:Addgene_168046)
