[The description below was written by a language model from this plasmid's Addgene catalogue record and pLannotate feature annotations shown in this document.]
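Description:
pET28a-anticalin (E143amb)-His is a bacterial expression plasmid of about 5.8 kb built on the pET28a backbone for T7-driven production of an engineered human lipocalin in E. coli. It is selected with kanamycin through the aph(3')-Ia KanR gene. Replication relies on a ColE1/pBR322-type origin accompanied by the bom region and the rop gene, which keeps copy number low, in line with the catalogue entry. An f1 origin is also present. The short TcR, AmpR promoter and SET1 fragments called by the annotation software are most likely similarity hits to backbone sequence rather than functional elements.

The 570 bp insert, introduced by Gibson cloning, encodes an anticalin that binds CTLA-4. The feature table identifies the coding region as a fragment of human LCN2 (NGAL), the lipocalin scaffold from which this binder is derived. It sits downstream of the T7 promoter, a lac operator and the T7 gene 10 ribosome binding site, and is followed by the T7 terminator. The plasmid-borne lacI gene represses transcription until IPTG is added in a host supplying T7 RNA polymerase. A C-terminal 6xHis tag is recorded for affinity purification, although it is not annotated separately in the feature table.

The defining change is replacement of the Glu143 codon with an amber stop codon (TAG). Such a codon is normally read through only in the presence of a suppressor tRNA/synthetase pair, which allows site-specific insertion of a non-canonical amino acid. Because the His tag lies after the amber site, it would mark only full-length product. The record does not name the suppression system or the amino acid used. The associated publication concerns mapping mechanostable pulling geometries of the anticalin/CTLA-4 complex, which suggests position 143 serves as a defined attachment point.
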