Features (pLannotate 1.2.2; 18 found; start..end, strand, type, name):
     35..84      +  CDS            SET1 (fragment): solubility-enhancement tag derived from T7 phage gene 10B
     92..139     +  terminator     T7 terminator: transcription terminator for bacteriophage T7 RNA polymerase
    176..604     +  rep_origin     f1 ori (sequence partly withheld): f1 bacteriophage origin of replication; arrow indicates direction of (+) strand synthesis
    657..714     +  promoter       AmpR promoter (fragment): bla
    723..1538    -  CDS            KanR: aminoglycoside phosphotransferase; aph(3')-Ia; confers resistance to kanamycin in bacteria or G418 (Geneticin®) in eukaryotes
   1660..2248    +  rep_origin     ori: high-copy-number ColE1/pMB1/pBR322/pUC origin of replication
   2434..2573    -  misc_feature   bom: basis of mobility region from pBR322
   2675..2866    -  CDS            rop: Rop protein, which maintains plasmids at low copy number; rop
   2883..3263    +  CDS            YPB1_ECOLX: Protein predicted: Swiss-Prot protein existence level 4. From Escherichia coli.
   3335..3626    -  CDS            TcR (fragment): tetracycline efflux protein; tet; confers resistance to tetracycline
   3641..3662    -  protein_bind   CAP binding site: CAP binding activates transcription in the presence of cAMP. E. coli catabolite activator protein
   3675..4757    -  CDS            lacI: lac repressor; lacI; The lac repressor binds to the lac operator to inhibit transcription in E. coli. This inhibition can be relieved by adding lactose or isopropyl-β-D-thiogalactopyranoside (IPTG).
   4758..4835    -  promoter       lacI promoter: lacI
   4843..5122    -  CDS            TcR (fragment): tetracycline efflux protein; tet; confers resistance to tetracycline
   5144..5162    +  promoter       T7 promoter: promoter for bacteriophage T7 RNA polymerase
   5163..5187    +  protein_bind   lac operator: The lac repressor binds to the lac operator to inhibit transcription in E. coli. This inhibition can be relieved by adding lactose or isopropyl-β-D-thiogalactopyranoside (IPTG). lac repressor encoded by lacI
   5202..5224    +  RBS            RBS: efficient ribosome binding site from bacteriophage T7 gene 10 (Olins and Rangwala, 1989)
   5235..5768    +  CDS            LCN2 (fragment): NGAL_HUMAN - Also known as HNL, NGAL From Homo sapiens (Human).
>Addgene plasmid #168046 | pET28a-anticalin (E143amb)-His | addgene full sequence | sequence record 337388 | Addgene NGS Result
TCATCATCACCATCATTAACTCGAGTAAGATCCGGCTGCTAACAAAGCCCGAAAGGAAGCTGAGTTGGCT
GCTGCCACCGCTGAGCAATAACTAGCATAACCCCTTGGGGCCTCTAAACGGGTCTTGAGGGGTTTTTTGC
TGAAAGGAGGAACTATATCCGGATTGGCGAATGGG
[124 nt withheld, positions 176-299]
C
[91 nt withheld, positions 301-391]
A
[49 nt withheld, positions 393-441]
CCTTTGACGTTGGAGTCCACGTTCTTT
[37 nt withheld, positions 469-505]
ACCCTATCTCGGTCTATTCTTTTGATTTATAAGGGATTTTGCCGATTTCGGCCTATTGGTTAAAAAATGA
GCTGATTTAACAAAAATTTAACGCGAATTTTAACAAAATATTAACGCTTACAATTTAGGTGGCACTTTTC
GGGGAAATGTGCGCGGAACCCCTATTTGTTTATTTTTCTAAATACATTCAAATATGTATCCGCTCATGAA
TTAATTCTTAGAAAAACTCATCGAGCATCAAATGAAACTGCAATTTATTCATATCAGGATTATCAATACC
ATATTTTTGAAAAAGCCGTTTCTGTAATGAAGGAGAAAACTCACCGAGGCAGTTCCATAGGATGGCAAGA
TCCTGGTATCGGTCTGCGATTCCGACTCGTCCAACATCAATACAACCTATTAATTTCCCCTCGTCAAAAA
TAAGGTTATCAAGTGAGAAATCACCATGAGTGACGACTGAATCCGGTGAGAATGGCAAAAGTTTATGCAT
TTCTTTCCAGACTTGTTCAACAGGCCAGCCATTACGCTCGTCATCAAAATCACTCGCATCAACCAAACCG
TTATTCATTCGTGATTGCGCCTGAGCGAGACGAAATACGCGATCGCTGTTAAAAGGACAATTACAAACAG
GAATCGAATGCAACCGGCGCAGGAACACTGCCAGCGCATCAACAATATTTTCACCTGAATCAGGATATTC
TTCTAATACCTGGAATGCTGTTTTCCCGGGGATCGCAGTGGTGAGTAACCATGCATCATCAGGAGTACGG
ATAAAATGCTTGATGGTCGGAAGAGGCATAAATTCCGTCAGCCAGTTTAGTCTGACCATCTCATCTGTAA
CATCATTGGCAACGCTACCTTTGCCATGTTTCAGAAACAACTCTGGCGCATCGGGCTTCCCATACAATCG
ATAGATTGTCGCACCTGATTGCCCGACATTATCGCGAGCCCATTTATACCCATATAAATCAGCATCCATG
TTGGAATTTAATCGCGGCCTAGAGCAAGACGTTTCCCGTTGAATATGGCTCATAACACCCCTTGTATTAC
TGTTTATGTAAGCAGACAGTTTTATTGTTCATGACCAAAATCCCTTAACGTGAGTTTTCGTTCCACTGAG
CGTCAGACCCCGTAGAAAAGATCAAAGGATCTTCTTGAGATCCTTTTTTTCTGCGCGTAATCTGCTGCTT
GCAAACAAAAAAACCACCGCTACCAGCGGTGGTTTGTTTGCCGGATCAAGAGCTACCAACTCTTTTTCCG
AAGGTAACTGGCTTCAGCAGAGCGCAGATACCAAATACTGTCCTTCTAGTGTAGCCGTAGTTAGGCCACC
ACTTCAAGAACTCTGTAGCACCGCCTACATACCTCGCTCTGCTAATCCTGTTACCAGTGGCTGCTGCCAG
TGGCGATAAGTCGTGTCTTACCGGGTTGGACTCAAGACGATAGTTACCGGATAAGGCGCAGCGGTCGGGC
TGAACGGGGGGTTCGTGCACACAGCCCAGCTTGGAGCGAACGACCTACACCGAACTGAGATACCTACAGC
GTGAGCTATGAGAAAGCGCCACGCTTCCCGAAGGGAGAAAGGCGGACAGGTATCCGGTAAGCGGCAGGGT
CGGAACAGGAGAGCGCACGAGGGAGCTTCCAGGGGGAAACGCCTGGTATCTTTATAGTCCTGTCGGGTTT
CGCCACCTCTGACTTGAGCGTCGATTTTTGTGATGCTCGTCAGGGGGGCGGAGCCTATGGAAAAACGCCA
GCAACGCGGCCTTTTTACGGTTCCCGGCCTTTTGCTGGCCTTTTGCTCACATGTTCTTTCCTGCGTTATC
CCCTGATTCTGTGGATAACCGTATTACCGCCTTTGAGTGAGCTGATACCGCTCGCCGCAGCCGAACGACC
GAGCGCAGCGAGTCAGTGAGCGAGGAAGCGGAAGAGCGCCTGATGCGGTATTTTCTCCTTACGCATCTGT
GCGGTATTTCACACCGCAATGGTGCACTCTCAGTACAATCTGCTCTGATGCCGCATAGTTAAGCCAGTAT
ACACTCCGCTATCGCTACGTGACTGGGTCATGGCTGCGCCCCGACACCCGCCAACACCCGCTGACGCGCC
CTGACGGGCTTGTCTGCTCCCGGCATCCGCTTACAGACAAGCTGTGACCGTCTCCGGGAGCTGCATGTGT
CAGAGGTTTTCACCGTCATCACCGAAACGCGCGAGGCAGCTGCGGTAAAGCTCATCAGCGTGGTCGTGAA
GCGATTCACAGATGTCTGCCTGTTCATCCGCGTCCAGCTCGTTGAGTTTCTCCAGAAGCGTTAATGTCTG
GCTTCTGATAAAGCGGGCCATGTTAAGGGCGGTTTTTTCCTGTTTGGTCACTGATGCCTCCGTGTAAGGG
GGATTTCTGTTCATGGGGGTAATGATACCGATGAAACGAGAGAGGATGCTCACGATACGGGTTACTGATG
ATGAACATGCCCGGTTACTGGAACGTTGTGAGGGTAAACAACTGGCGGTATGGATGCGGCGGGACCAGAG
AAAAATCACTCAGGGTCAATGCCAGCGCTTCGTTAATACAGATGTAGGTGTTCCACAGGGTAGCCAGCAG
CATCCTGCGATGCAGATCCGGAACATAATGGTGCAGGGCGCTGACTTCCGCGTTTCCAGACTTTACGAAA
CACGGAAACCGAAGACCATTCATGTTGTTGCTCAGGTCGCAGACGTTTTGCAGCAGCAGTCGCTTCACGT
TCGCTCGCGTATCGGTGATTCATTCTGCTAACCAGTAAGGCAACCCCGCCAGCCTAGCCGGGTCCTCAAC
GACAGGAGCACGATCATGCGCACCCGTGGGGCCGCCATGCCGGCGATAATGGCCTGCTTCTCGCCGAAAC
GTTTGGTGGCGGGACCAGTGACGAAGGCTTGAGCGAGGGCGTGCAAGATTCCGAATACCGCAAGCGACAG
GCCGATCATCGTCGCGCTCCAGCGAAAGCGGTCCTCGCCGAAAATGACCCAGAGCGCTGCCGGCACCTGT
CCTACGAGTTGCATGATAAAGAAGACAGTCATAAGTGCGGCGACGATAGTCATGCCCCGCGCCCACCGGA
AGGAGCTGACTGGGTTGAAGGCTCTCAAGGGCATCGGTCGAGATCCCGGTGCCTAATGAGTGAGCTAACT
TACATTAATTGCGTTGCGCTCACTGCCCGCTTTCCAGTCGGGAAACCTGTCGTGCCAGCTGCATTAATGA
ATCGGCCAACGCGCGGGGAGAGGCGGTTTGCGTATTGGGCGCCAGGGTGGTTTTTCTTTTCACCAGTGAG
ACGGGCAACAGCTGATTGCCCTTCACCGCCTGGCCCTGAGAGAGTTGCAGCAAGCGGTCCACGCTGGTTT
GCCCCAGCAGGCGAAAATCCTGTTTGATGGTGGTTAACGGCGGGATATAACATGAGCTGTCTTCGGTATC
GTCGTATCCCACTACCGAGATATCCGCACCAACGCGCAGCCCGGACTCGGTAATGGCGCGCATTGCGCCC
AGCGCCATCTGATCGTTGGCAACCAGCATCGCAGTGGGAACGATGCCCTCATTCAGCATTTGCATGGTTT
GTTGAAAACCGGACATGGCACTCCAGTCGCCTTCCCGTTCCGCTATCGGCTGAATTTGATTGCGAGTGAG
ATATTTATGCCAGCCAGCCAGACGCAGACGCGCCGAGACAGAACTTAATGGGCCCGCTAACAGCGCGATT
TGCTGGTGACCCAATGCGACCAGATGCTCCACGCCCAGTCGCGTACCGTCTTCATGGGAGAAAATAATAC
TGTTGATGGGTGTCTGGTCAGAGACATCAAGAAATAACGCCGGAACATTAGTGCAGGCAGCTTCCACAGC
AATGGCATCCTGGTCATCCAGCGGATAGTTAATGATCAGCCCACTGACGCGTTGCGCGAGAAGATTGTGC
ACCGCCGCTTTACAGGCTTCGACGCCGCTTCGTTCTACCATCGACACCACCACGCTGGCACCCAGTTGAT
CGGCGCGAGATTTAATCGCCGCGACAATTTGCGACGGCGCGTGCAGGGCCAGACTGGAGGTGGCAACGCC
AATCAGCAACGACTGTTTGCCCGCCAGTTGTTGTGCCACGCGGTTGGGAATGTAATTCAGCTCCGCCATC
GCCGCTTCCACTTTTTCCCGCGTTTTCGCAGAAACGTGGCTGGCCTGGTTCACCACGCGGGAAACGGTCT
GATAAGAGACACCGGCATACTCTGCGACATCGTATAACGTTACTGGTTTCACATTCACCACCCTGAATTG
ACTCTCTTCCGGGCGCTATCATGCCATACCGCGAAAGGTTTTGCGCCATTCGATGGTGTCCGGGATCTCG
ACGCTCTCCCTTATGCGACTCCTGCATTAGGAAGCAGCCCAGTAGTAGGTTGAGGCCGTTGAGCACCGCC
GCCGCAAGGAATGGTGCATGCAAGGAGATGGCGCCCAACAGTCCCCCGGCCACGGGGCCTGCCACCATAC
CCACGCCGAAACAAGCGCTCATGAGCCCGAAGTGGCGAGCCCGATCTTCCCCATCGGTGATGTCGGCGAT
ATAGGCGCCAGCAACCGCACCTGTGGCGCCGGTGATGCCGGCCACGATGCGTCCGGCGTAGAGGATCGAG
ATCTCGATCCCGCGAAATTAATACGACTCACTATAGGGGAATTGTGAGCGGATAACAATTCCCCTGTAGA
AATAATTTTGTTTAACTTTAAGAAGGAGATATACATATGCAGGATAGCACCAGCGATCTGATTCCGGCAC
CGCCTCTGAGCAAAGTTCCGCTGCAGCAGAATTTTCAGGATAATCAGTTTCACGGCAAATGGTATGTTGT
TGGTCTGGCAGGTAATCGTATTCTGCGTGATGATCAGCATCCGATGAATATGTATGCCACCATCTATGAA
CTGAAAGAGGACAAAAGCTATAACGTGACCAGCGTTATTAGCAGCCACAAAAAATGCGAATATACCATTG
CAACCTTTGTTCCGGGTAGCCAGCCTGGTGAATTTACCCTGGGTAACATTAAAAGCTATGGCGATAAAAC
CAGCTATCTGGTTCGTGTTGTTAGCACCGATTATAACCAGTATGCCGTGGTTTTTTTCAAACTGGCCGAA
GATAATGCCGAATTTTTTGCCATTACCATTTACGGTCGTACCAAATAGCTGGCAAGCGAGCTGAAAGAAA
ACTTTATTCGTTTTAGCAAAAGCCTGGGTCTGCCGGAAAATCATATTGTGTTTCCGGTTCCGATTGATCA
GTGTATTGATGGTGGTAGCGGTAGCGGTTCACA
